>Addgene plasmid #76014 | MAP3K6 gRNA (BRDN0001146318) | addgene full sequence | sequence record 185014 | Addgene Assembled Sequence
CCCGGGTGCAAAGATGGATAAAGTTTTAAACAGAGAGGAATCTTTGCAGCTAATGGACCTTCTAGGTCTT
GAAAGGAGTGGGAATTGGCTCCGGTGCCCGTCAGTGGGCAGAGCGCACATCGCCCACAGTCCCCGAGAAG
TTGGGGGGAGGGGTCGGCAATTGATCCGGTGCCTAGAGAAGGTGGCGCGGGGTAAACTGGGAAAGTGATG
TCGTGTACTGGCTCCGCCTTTTTCCCGAGGGTGGGGGAGAACCGTATATAAGTGCAGTAGTCGCCGTGAA
CGTTCTTTTTCGCAACGGGTTTGCCGCCAGAACACAGGTAAGTGCCGTGTGTGGTTCCCGCGGGCCTGGC
CTCTTTACGGGTTATGGCCCTTGCGTGCCTTGAATTACTTCCACCTGGCTGCAGTACGTGATTCTTGATC
CCGAGCTTCGGGTTGGAAGTGGGTGGGAGAGTTCGAGGCCTTGCGCTTAAGGAGCCCCTTCGCCTCGTGC
TTGAGTTGAGGCCTGGCCTGGGCGCTGGGGCCGCCGCGTGCGAATCTGGTGGCACCTTCGCGCCTGTCTC
GCTGCTTTCGATAAGTCTCTAGCCATTTAAAATTTTTGATGACCTGCTGCGACGCTTTTTTTCTGGCAAG
ATAGTCTTGTAAATGCGGGCCAAGATCTGCACACTGGTATTTCGGTTTTTGGGGCCGCGGGCGGCGACGG
GGCCCGTGCGTCCCAGCGCACATGTTCGGCGAGGCGGGGCCTGCGAGCGCGGCCACCGAGAATCGGACGG
GGGTAGTCTCAAGCTGGCCGGCCTGCTCTGGTGCCTGGCCTCGCGCCGCCGTGTATCGCCCCGCCCTGGG
CGGCAAGGCTGGCCCGGTCGGCACCAGTTGCGTGAGCGGAAAGATGGCCGCTTCCCGGCCCTGCTGCAGG
GAGCTCAAAATGGAGGACGCGGCGCTCGGGAGAGCGGGCGGGTGAGTCACCCACACAAAGGAAAAGGGCC
TTTCCGTCCTCAGCCGTCGCTTCATGTGACTCCACGGAGTACCGGGCGCCGTCCAGGCACCTCGATTAGT
TCTCGAGCTTTTGGAGTACGTCGTCTTTAGGTTGGGGGGAGGGGTTTTATGCGATGGAGTTTCCCCACAC
TGAGTGGGTGGAGACTGAAGTTAGGCCAGCTTGGCACTTGATGTAATTCTCCTTGGAATTTGCCCTTTTT
GAGTTTGGATCTTGGTTCATTCTCAAGCCTCAGACAGTGGTTCAAAGTTTTTTTCTTCCATTTCAGGTGT
CGTGACGTACGGCCACCATGACCGAGTACAAGCCCACGGTGCGCCTCGCCACCCGCGACGACGTCCCCAG
GGCCGTACGCACCCTCGCCGCCGCGTTCGCCGACTACCCCGCCACGCGCCACACCGTCGATCCGGACCGC
CACATCGAGCGGGTCACCGAGCTGCAAGAACTCTTCCTCACGCGCGTCGGGCTCGACATCGGCAAGGTGT
GGGTCGCGGACGACGGCGCCGCCGTGGCGGTCTGGACCACGCCGGAGAGCGTCGAAGCGGGGGCGGTGTT
CGCCGAGATCGGCCCGCGCATGGCCGAGTTGAGCGGTTCCCGGCTGGCCGCGCAGCAACAGATGGAAGGC
CTCCTGGCGCCGCACCGGCCCAAGGAGCCCGCGTGGTTCCTGGCCACCGTCGGAGTCTCGCCCGACCACC
AGGGCAAGGGTCTGGGCAGCGCCGTCGTGCTCCCCGGAGTGGAGGCGGCCGAGCGCGCCGGGGTGCCCGC
CTTCCTGGAGACCTCCGCGCCCCGCAACCTCCCCTTCTACGAGCGGCTCGGCTTCACCGTCACCGCCGAC
GTCGAGGTGCCCGAAGGACCGCGCACCTGGTGCATGACCCGCAAGCCCGGTGCCTGAACGCGTTAAGTCG
ACAATCAACCTCTGGATTACAAAATTTGTGAAAGATTGACTGGTATTCTTAACTATGTTGCTCCTTTTAC
GCTATGTGGATACGCTGCTTTAATGCCTTTGTATCATGCTATTGCTTCCCGTATGGCTTTCATTTTCTCC
TCCTTGTATAAATCCTGGTTGCTGTCTCTTTATGAGGAGTTGTGGCCCGTTGTCAGGCAACGTGGCGTGG
TGTGCACTGTGTTTGCTGACGCAACCCCCACTGGTTGGGGCATTGCCACCACCTGTCAGCTCCTTTCCGG
GACTTTCGCTTTCCCCCTCCCTATTGCCACGGCGGAACTCATCGCCGCCTGCCTTGCCCGCTGCTGGACA
GGGGCTCGGCTGTTGGGCACTGACAATTCCGTGGTGTTGTCGGGGAAATCATCGTCCTTTCCTTGGCTGC
TCGCCTGTGTTGCCACCTGGATTCTGCGCGGGACGTCCTTCTGCTACGTCCCTTCGGCCCTCAATCCAGC
GGACCTTCCTTCCCGCGGCCTGCTGCCGGCTCTGCGGCCTCTTCCGCGTCTTCGCCTTCGCCCTCAGACG
AGTCGGATCTCCCTTTGGGCCGCCTCCCCGCGTCGACTTTAAGACCAATGACTTACAAGGCAGCTGTAGA
TCTTAGCCACTTTTTAAAAGAAAAGGGGGGACTGGAAGGGCTAATTCACTCCCAACGAAGACAAGATCTG
CTTTTTGCTTGTACTGGGTCTCTCTGGTTAGACCAGATCTGAGCCTGGGAGCTCTCTGGCTAACTAGGGA
ACCCACTGCTTAAGCCTCAATAAAGCTTGCCTTGAGTGCTTCAAGTAGTGTGTGCCCGTCTGTTGTGTGA
CTCTGGTAACTAGAGATCCCTCAGACCCTTTTAGTCAGTGTGGAAAATCTCTAGCAGTACGTATAGTAGT
TCATGTCATCTTATTATTCAGTATTTATAACTTGCAAAGAAATGAATATCAGAGAGTGAGAGGAACTTGT
TTATTGCAGCTTATAATGGTTACAAATAAAGCAATAGCATCACAAATTTCACAAATAAAGCATTTTTTTC
ACTGCATTCTAGTTGTGGTTTGTCCAAACTCATCAATGTATCTTATCATGTCTGGCTCTAGCTATCCCGC
CCCTAACTCCGCCCATCCCGCCCCTAACTCCGCCCAGTTCCGCCCATTCTCCGCCCCATGGCTGACTAAT
TTTTTTTATTTATGCAGAGGCCGAGGCCGCCTCGGCCTCTGAGCTATTCCAGAAGTAGTGAGGAGGCTTT
TTTGGAGGCCTAGGGACGTACCCAATTCGCCCTATAGTGAGTCGTATTACGCGCGCTCACTGGCCGTCGT
TTTACAACGTCGTGACTGGGAAAACCCTGGCGTTACCCAACTTAATCGCCTTGCAGCACATCCCCCTTTC
GCCAGCTGGCGTAATAGCGAAGAGGCCCGCACCGATCGCCCTTCCCAACAGTTGCGCAGCCTGAATGGCG
AATGGG
[124 nt withheld, positions 3367-3490]
C
[91 nt withheld, positions 3492-3582]
A
[49 nt withheld, positions 3584-3632]
CCTTTGACGTTGGAGTCCACGTTCTTT
[37 nt withheld, positions 3660-3696]
ACCCTATCTCGGTCTATTCTTTTGATTTATAAGGGATTTTGCCGATTTCGGCCTATTGGTTAAAAAATGA
GCTGATTTAACAAAAATTTAACGCGAATTTTAACAAAATATTAACGCTTACAATTTAGGTGGCACTTTTC
GGGGAAATGTGCGCGGAACCCCTATTTGTTTATTTTTCTAAATACATTCAAATATGTATCCGCTCATGAG
ACAATAACCCTGATAAATGCTTCAATAATATTGAAAAAGGAAGAGTATGAGTATTCAACATTTCCGTGTC
GCCCTTATTCCCTTTTTTGCGGCATTTTGCCTTCCTGTTTTTGCTCACCCAGAAACGCTGGTGAAAGTAA
AAGATGCTGAAGATCAGTTGGGTGCACGAGTGGGTTACATCGAACTGGATCTCAACAGCGGTAAGATCCT
TGAGAGTTTTCGCCCCGAAGAACGTTTTCCAATGATGAGCACTTTTAAAGTTCTGCTATGTGGCGCGGTA
TTATCCCGTATTGACGCCGGGCAAGAGCAACTCGGTCGCCGCATACACTATTCTCAGAATGACTTGGTTG
AGTACTCACCAGTCACAGAAAAGCATCTTACGGATGGCATGACAGTAAGAGAATTATGCAGTGCTGCCAT
AACCATGAGTGATAACACTGCGGCCAACTTACTTCTGACAACGATCGGAGGACCGAAGGAGCTAACCGCT
TTTTTGCACAACATGGGGGATCATGTAACTCGCCTTGATCGTTGGGAACCGGAGCTGAATGAAGCCATAC
CAAACGACGAGCGTGACACCACGATGCCTGTAGCAATGGCAACAACGTTGCGCAAACTATTAACTGGCGA
ACTACTTACTCTAGCTTCCCGGCAACAATTAATAGACTGGATGGAGGCGGATAAAGTTGCAGGACCACTT
CTGCGCTCGGCCCTTCCGGCTGGCTGGTTTATTGCTGATAAATCTGGAGCCGGTGAGCGTGGGTCTCGCG
GTATCATTGCAGCACTGGGGCCAGATGGTAAGCCCTCCCGTATCGTAGTTATCTACACGACGGGGAGTCA
GGCAACTATGGATGAACGAAATAGACAGATCGCTGAGATAGGTGCCTCACTGATTAAGCATTGGTAACTG
TCAGACCAAGTTTACTCATATATACTTTAGATTGATTTAAAACTTCATTTTTAATTTAAAAGGATCTAGG
TGAAGATCCTTTTTGATAATCTCATGACCAAAATCCCTTAACGTGAGTTTTCGTTCCACTGAGCGTCAGA
CCCCGTAGAAAAGATCAAAGGATCTTCTTGAGATCCTTTTTTTCTGCGCGTAATCTGCTGCTTGCAAACA
AAAAAACCACCGCTACCAGCGGTGGTTTGTTTGCCGGATCAAGAGCTACCAACTCTTTTTCCGAAGGTAA
CTGGCTTCAGCAGAGCGCAGATACCAAATACTGTTCTTCTAGTGTAGCCGTAGTTAGGCCACCACTTCAA
GAACTCTGTAGCACCGCCTACATACCTCGCTCTGCTAATCCTGTTACCAGTGGCTGCTGCCAGTGGCGAT
AAGTCGTGTCTTACCGGGTTGGACTCAAGACGATAGTTACCGGATAAGGCGCAGCGGTCGGGCTGAACGG
GGGGTTCGTGCACACAGCCCAGCTTGGAGCGAACGACCTACACCGAACTGAGATACCTACAGCGTGAGCT
ATGAGAAAGCGCCACGCTTCCCGAAGGGAGAAAGGCGGACAGGTATCCGGTAAGCGGCAGGGTCGGAACA
GGAGAGCGCACGAGGGAGCTTCCAGGGGGAAACGCCTGGTATCTTTATAGTCCTGTCGGGTTTCGCCACC
TCTGACTTGAGCGTCGATTTTTGTGATGCTCGTCAGGGGGGCGGAGCCTATGGAAAAACGCCAGCAACGC
GGCCTTTTTACGGTTCCTGGCCTTTTGCTGGCCTTTTGCTCACATGTTCTTTCCTGCGTTATCCCCTGAT
TCTGTGGATAACCGTATTACCGCCTTTGAGTGAGCTGATACCGCTCGCCGCAGCCGAACGACCGAGCGCA
GCGAGTCAGTGAGCGAGGAAGCGGAAGAGCGCCCAATACGCAAACCGCCTCTCCCCGCGCGTTGGCCGAT
TCATTAATGCAGCTGGCACGACAGGTTTCCCGACTGGAAAGCGGGCAGTGAGCGCAACGCAATTAATGTG
AGTTAGCTCACTCATTAGGCACCCCAGGCTTTACACTTTATGCTTCCGGCTCGTATGTTGTGTGGAATTG
TGAGCGGATAACAATTTCACACAGGAAACAGCTATGACCATGATTACGCCAAGCGCGCAATTAACCCTCA
CTAAAGGGAACAAAAGCTGGAGCTGCAAGCTTAATGTAGTCTTATGCAATACTCTTGTAGTCTTGCAACA
TGGTAACGATGAGTTAGCAACATGCCTTACAAGGAGAGAAAAAGCACCGTGCATGCCGATTGGTGGAAGT
AAGGTGGTACGATCGTGCCTTATTAGGAAGGCAACAGACGGGTCTGACATGGATTGGACGAACCACTGAA
TTGCCGCATTGCAGAGATATTGTATTTAAGTGCCTAGCTCGATACATAAACGGGTCTCTCTGGTTAGACC
AGATCTGAGCCTGGGAGCTCTCTGGCTAACTAGGGAACCCACTGCTTAAGCCTCAATAAAGCTTGCCTTG
AGTGCTTCAAGTAGTGTGTGCCCGTCTGTTGTGTGACTCTGGTAACTAGAGATCCCTCAGACCCTTTTAG
TCAGTGTGGAAAATCTCTAGCAGTGGCGCCCGAACAGGGACTTGAAAGCGAAAGGGAAACCAGAGGAGCT
CTCTCGACGCAGGACTCGGCTTGCTGAAGCGCGCACGGCAAGAGGCGAGGGGCGGCGACTGGTGAGTACG
CCAAAAATTTTGACTAGCGGAGGCTAGAAGGAGAGAGATGGGTGCGAGAGCGTCAGTATTAAGCGGGGGA
GAATTAGATCGCGATGGGAAAAAATTCGGTTAAGGCCAGGGGGAAAGAAAAAATATAAATTAAAACATAT
AGTATGGGCAAGCAGGGAGCTAGAACGATTCGCAGTTAATCCTGGCCTGTTAGAAACATCAGAAGGCTGT
AGACAAATACTGGGACAGCTACAACCATCCCTTCAGACAGGATCAGAAGAACTTAGATCATTATATAATA
CAGTAGCAACCCTCTATTGTGTGCATCAAAGGATAGAGATAAAAGACACCAAGGAAGCTTTAGACAAGAT
AGAGGAAGAGCAAAACAAAAGTAAGACCACCGCACAGCAAGCGGCCGCTGATCTTCAGACCTGGAGGAGG
AGATATGAGGGACAATTGGAGAAGTGAATTATATAAATATAAAGTAGTAAAAATTGAACCATTAGGAGTA
GCACCCACCAAGGCAAAGAGAAGAGTGGTGCAGAGAGAAAAAAGAGCAGTGGGAATAGGAGCTTTGTTCC
TTGGGTTCTTGGGAGCAGCAGGAAGCACTATGGGCGCAGCGTCAATGACGCTGACGGTACAGGCCAGACA
ATTATTGTCTGGTATAGTGCAGCAGCAGAACAATTTGCTGAGGGCTATTGAGGCGCAACAGCATCTGTTG
CAACTCACAGTCTGGGGCATCAAGCAGCTCCAGGCAAGAATCCTGGCTGTGGAAAGATACCTAAAGGATC
AACAGCTCCTGGGGATTTGGGGTTGCTCTGGAAAACTCATTTGCACCACTGCTGTGCCTTGGAATGCTAG
TTGGAGTAATAAATCTCTGGAACAGATTTGGAATCACACGACCTGGATGGAGTGGGACAGAGAAATTAAC
AATTACACAAGCTTAATACACTCCTTAATTGAAGAATCGCAAAACCAGCAAGAAAAGAATGAACAAGAAT
TATTGGAATTAGATAAATGGGCAAGTTTGTGGAATTGGTTTAACATAACAAATTGGCTGTGGTATATAAA
ATTATTCATAATGATAGTAGGAGGCTTGGTAGGTTTAAGAATAGTTTTTGCTGTACTTTCTATAGTGAAT
AGAGTTAGGCAGGGATATTCACCATTATCGTTTCAGACCCACCTCCCAACCCCGAGGGGACCCAGAGAGG
GCCTATTTCCCATGATTCCTTCATATTTGCATATACGATACAAGGCTGTTAGAGAGATAATTAGAATTAA
TTTGACTGTAAACACAAAGATATTAGTACAAAATACGTGACGTAGAAAGTAATAATTTCTTGGGTAGTTT
GCAGTTTTAAAATTATGTTTTAAAATGGACTATCATATGCTTACCGTAACTTGAAAGTATTTCGATTTCT
TGGCTTTATATATCTTGTGGAAAGGACGAAACACCGGCTGCTTTCCCATACCCGCGGTTTTAGAGCTAGA
AATAGCAAGTTAAAATAAGGCTAGTCCGTTATCAACTTGAAAAAGTGGCACCGAGTCGGTGCTTTTTTAA
GCTTGGCGTAACTAGATCTTGAGACAAATGGCAGTATTCATCCACAATTTTAAAAGAAAAGGGGGGATTG
GGGGGTACAGTGCAGGGGAAAGAATAGTAGACATAATAGCAACAGACATACAAACTAAAGAATTACAAAA
ACAAATTACAAAAATTCAAAATTTTCGGGTTTATTACAGGGACAGCAGAGATCCACTTTGGCGCCGGCTC
GAGGGGG
Features (pLannotate 1.2.2; 29 found; start..end, strand, type, name):
     14..80      +  CDS            small t antigen (fragment): SV40 (simian virus 40) small t antigen
    106..317     +  promoter       EF-1α core promoter: core promoter for human elongation factor EF-1α
    318..1256    +  intron         EF-1α intron A: intron upstream of the start codon of human EF-1α
   1278..1877    +  CDS            PuroR (fragment): puromycin N-acetyltransferase; pac from Streptomyces; confers resistance to puromycin
   1893..2481    +  misc_feature   WPRE: woodchuck hepatitis virus posttranscriptional regulatory element
   2532..2551    +  misc_feature   cPPT/CTS (fragment): central polypurine tract and central termination sequence of HIV-1
   2553..2786    +  LTR            3' LTR (ΔU3): self-inactivating 3' long terminal repeat (LTR) from HIV-1
   2864..2985    +  polyA_signal   SV40 poly(A) signal: SV40 polyadenylation signal
   3025..3160    +  rep_origin     SV40 ori: SV40 origin of replication
   3181..3199    -  promoter       T7 promoter: promoter for bacteriophage T7 RNA polymerase
   3207..3362    +  CDS            lacZα (fragment): LacZα fragment of β-galactosidase; lacZ fragment
   3367..3795    +  rep_origin     f1 ori (sequence partly withheld): f1 bacteriophage origin of replication; arrow indicates direction of (+) strand synthesis
   3848..3952    +  promoter       AmpR promoter: bla
   3953..4813    +  CDS            AmpR: β-lactamase; bla; confers resistance to ampicillin, carbenicillin, and related antibiotics
   4984..5572    +  rep_origin     ori: high-copy-number ColE1/pMB1/pBR322/pUC origin of replication
   5755..5847    +  CDS            lacI (fragment): lac repressor; lacI; The lac repressor binds to the lac operator to inhibit transcription in E. coli. This inhibition can be relieved by adding lactose or isopropyl-β-D-thiogalactopyranoside (IPTG).
   5860..5881    +  protein_bind   CAP binding site: CAP binding activates transcription in the presence of cAMP. E. coli catabolite activator protein
   5896..5926    +  promoter       lac promoter: promoter for the E. coli lac operon
   5934..5950    +  protein_bind   lac operator: The lac repressor binds to the lac operator to inhibit transcription in E. coli. This inhibition can be relieved by adding lactose or isopropyl-β-D-thiogalactopyranoside (IPTG). lac repressor encoded by lacI
   5995..6013    +  promoter       T3 promoter: promoter for bacteriophage T3 RNA polymerase
   6041..6267    +  promoter       RSV promoter: Rous sarcoma virus enhancer/promoter
   6268..6448    +  LTR            5' LTR (truncated): truncated 5' long terminal repeat (LTR) from HIV-1
   6495..6620    +  misc_feature   HIV-1 Ψ: packaging signal of human immunodeficiency virus type 1
   6604..6967    +  CDS            HIV-1 gag (fragment): gag protein from human immunodeficiency virus 1; gag
   7113..7346    +  misc_feature   RRE: The Rev response element (RRE) of HIV-1 allows for Rev-dependent mRNA export from the nucleus to the cytoplasm.
   7723..7749    +  CDS            Rev (fragment): human immunodeficiency virus 1 (HIV-1) Rev protein; rev; enhances nuclear export of unspliced and incompletely spliced viral mRNAs
   7753..7993    +  promoter       U6 promoter: RNA polymerase III promoter for human U6 snRNA
   8023..8098    +  misc_RNA       gRNA scaffold: guide RNA scaffold for the Streptococcus pyogenes CRISPR/Cas9 system
   8154..8271    +  misc_feature   cPPT/CTS: central polypurine tract and central termination sequence of HIV-1
