[The description below was written by a language model from this plasmid's Addgene catalogue record and pLannotate feature annotations shown in this document.]
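Description:
MAP3K6 gRNA (BRDN0001146318) is a third-generation lentiviral CRISPR guide plasmid built on the lentiGuide-Puro backbone and designed to direct Streptococcus pyogenes Cas9 to the human MAP3K6 gene (also known as ASK2, MAPKKK6 or MEKK6). In bacteria it is maintained as a high-copy plasmid through a ColE1/pUC-type origin and selected with ampicillin via the β-lactamase gene. An f1 origin, an SV40 origin and residual lac and T7/T3 promoter elements from the parental cloning vector are also annotated.

The lentiviral cassette begins with an RSV promoter fused to a truncated HIV-1 5' LTR, which makes genomic RNA production independent of Tat. This is followed by the Ψ packaging signal with a gag fragment and the Rev response element for Rev-dependent nuclear export. It ends with a self-inactivating ΔU3 3' LTR and an SV40 polyadenylation signal.

Between the LTRs, a human U6 RNA polymerase III promoter drives the MAP3K6-specific spacer joined to the SpCas9 gRNA scaffold. A cPPT/CTS element, which aids nuclear import of the viral genome, lies just downstream. A separate EF-1α promoter with its intron A expresses puromycin N-acetyltransferase for selection of transduced mammalian cells, and a WPRE enhances transcript expression.

The plasmid does not encode Cas9, so it must be paired with a separate Cas9 vector such as lentiCas9-Blast or used in cells that already express the nuclease. The guide was designed against two MAP3K6 reference transcripts. It belongs to a human kinome gRNA collection associated with work on optimized sgRNA design, and is suited to knockout of this kinase.
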