Addgene plasmid #76014: MAP3K6 gRNA (BRDN0001146318)
Purpose: 3rd generation lentiviral gRNA plasmid targeting human MAP3K6
Depositing lab: John Doench & David Root. Depositing organization: Broad Institute. Publication: Optimized sgRNA design to maximize activity and minimize off-target effects of CRISPR-Cas9. Doench JG, Fusi N, Sullender M, Hegde M, Vaimberg EW, Donovan KF, Smith I, Tothova Z, Wilen C, Orchard R, Virgin HW, Listgarten J, Root DE. Nat Biotechnol. 2016 Jan 18. doi: 10.1038/nbt.3437. PubMed 26780180.
Backbone
  Vector backbone: lentiGuide-Puro
  Backbone manufacturer: Zhang Lab (Addgene plasmid # 52963)
  Vector type: Mammalian Expression, Lentiviral, CRISPR
  Selectable markers: Puromycin
Growth in bacteria
  Bacterial resistance: Ampicillin, 100 μg/mL
  Growth temperature: 37°C
  Growth strain: DH5alpha
  Copy number: High Copy
Gene/Insert
  Gene/Insert name: MAP3K6 (alt names: MAP3K6; NM_001297609.1)
  gRNA/shRNA sequence: GCTGCTTTCCCATACCCGCG
  Species: H. sapiens (human)
  Entrez Gene: MAP3K6 (a.k.a. ASK2, MAPKKK6, MEKK6)
  Promoter: hU6
  Cloning method: Unknown
  Sequencing primers: 5′ U6-F; 3′ pS2-R
Terms and licenses: Academic/Nonprofit Terms; Industry Terms: Not Available to Industry
Depositor comments: The gRNA was designed to target the following Genbank reference sequence(s): NM_001297609.1,NM_004672.4. Note that this plasmid does NOT contain Cas9. It should be used in conjunction with lentiCas9-Blast (Addgene #52962) or otherwise with cell lines already expressing Cas9. Browse the full kinome gRNA library at http://www.addgene.org/pooled-library/broadgpp-human-kinome/ or visit http://www.broadinstitute.org/rnai/public/ for detailed protocols and information.
How to cite: MAP3K6 gRNA (BRDN0001146318) was a gift from John Doench & David Root (Addgene plasmid # 76014 ; http://n2t.net/addgene:76014 ; RRID:Addgene_76014)
