>Addgene plasmid #76014 | MAP3K6 gRNA (BRDN0001146318) | depositor partial sequence | sequence record 143474 | Target Sequence
GCTGCTTTCCCATACCCGCG
