>Addgene plasmid #76014 | MAP3K6 gRNA (BRDN0001146318) | addgene partial sequence | sequence record 185013 | hU6-F
TAGAAAGTAATAATTTCTTGGGTAGTTTGCAGTTTTAAAATTATGTTTTAAAATGGACTATCATATGCTT
ACCGTAACTTGAAAGTATTTCGATTTCTTGGCTTTATATATCTTGTGGAAAGGACGAAACACCGGCTGCT
TTCCCATACCCGCGGTTTTAGAGCTAGAAATAGCAAGTTAAAATAAGGCTAGTCCGTTATCAACTTGAAA
AAGTGGCACCGAGTCGGTGCTTTTTTAAGCTTGGCGTAACTAGATCTTGAGACAAATGGCAGTATTCATC
CACAATTTTAAAAGAAAAGGGGGGATTGGGGGGTACAGTGCAGGGGAAAGAATAGTAGACATAATAGCAA
CAGACATACAAACTAAAGAATTACAAAAACAAATTACAAAAATTCAAAATTTTCGGGTTTATTACAGGGA
CAGCAGAGATCCACTTTGGCGCCGGCTCGAGGGGGCCCGGGTGCAAAGATGGATAAAGTTTTAAACAGAG
AGGAATCTTTGCAGCTAATGGACCTTCTAGGTCTTGAAAGGAGTGGGAATTGGCTCCGGTGCCCGTCAGT
GGGCAGAGCG
